Addgene plasmid #138059: MYMH 391
Purpose: Encodes Anderson promoter variant using mRFP as a reporter gene
Depositing lab: Meng How Tan. Depositing organization: Nanyang Technological University. Publication: An Expanded Synthetic Biology Toolkit for Gene Expression Control in Acetobacteraceae. Teh MY, Ooi KH, Danny Teo SX, Bin Mansoor ME, Shaun Lim WZ, Tan MH. ACS Synth Biol. 2019 Apr 19;8(4):708-723. doi: 10.1021/acssynbio.8b00168. Epub 2019 Mar 22. PubMed 30865830.
Backbone
  Vector backbone: pSEVA-331Bb
  Vector type: Bacterial Expression
Growth in bacteria
  Bacterial resistance: Chloramphenicol, 25 μg/mL
  Growth temperature: 37°C
  Growth strain: DH5alpha
  Copy number: High Copy
Gene/Insert
  Gene/Insert name: J23101- pSEVA-331Bb- RFP
  Species: Synthetic
  Cloning method: Restriction Enzyme; 5′ cloning site Unknown (unknown if destroyed)
Terms and licenses: Academic/Nonprofit Terms; Industry Terms: Not Available to Industry
Depositor comments: High expression
How to cite: MYMH 391 was a gift from Meng How Tan (Addgene plasmid # 138059 ; http://n2t.net/addgene:138059 ; RRID:Addgene_138059)
