[The description below was written by a language model from this plasmid's Addgene catalogue record and pLannotate feature annotations shown in this document.]
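Description:
MYMH 391 is a bacterial expression plasmid of about 3.8 kb built on pSEVA-331Bb, a BioBrick-compatible version of the modular SEVA broad-host-range vector series. It replicates from the pBBR1 oriV together with the pBBR1 Rep protein, a system originally from Bordetella bronchiseptica that functions across many Gram-negative species. An incP oriT allows the plasmid to be mobilised by conjugation when transfer functions are supplied in trans. Selection is by chloramphenicol, through a cat gene driven by its own promoter. The record lists propagation in E. coli DH5alpha and describes the plasmid as high copy.

The payload is a simple constitutive reporter unit. According to the catalogue entry, the Anderson-collection promoter J23101 drives mRFP1, a monomeric red fluorescent protein derived from Discosoma. The automated annotation labels the promoter region as a fragment of J23119. This is expected, because the Anderson promoters are close sequence variants of that consensus parent, and the insert name should be taken as the identity of the variant. Downstream of mRFP1 sit the rrnB T1 and T7Te terminators, a BioBrick suffix and the lambda t0 terminator. A further rrnB T1 terminator lies upstream of the cassette, so the reporter is insulated from read-through transcription on both sides.

The plasmid is one member of a set of Anderson promoter variants characterised as part of a synthetic biology toolkit for controlling gene expression in Acetobacteraceae, with red fluorescence serving as the readout of promoter strength. The depositor notes that this variant gives high expression.
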