Features (pLannotate 1.2.2; 12 found; start..end, strand, type, name):
     14..45      +  promoter       J23119 promoter (fragment): bacterial promoter (Registry of Standard Biological Parts BBa J23119)
     71..745     +  CDS            mRFP1: mRFP1 is a basic (constitutively fluorescent) red fluorescent protein published in 2002, derived from Discosoma sp.. It is reported to be a somewhat slowly-maturing monomer with low acid sensitivity.
    793..864     +  terminator     rrnB T1 terminator: transcription terminator T1 from the E. coli rrnB gene
    880..907     +  terminator     T7Te terminator: phage T7 early transcription terminator
    914..934     +  misc_feature   BioBrick suffix: universal suffix for all parts
    939..1033    +  terminator     lambda t0 terminator: transcription terminator from phage lambda
   1081..1183    +  promoter       cat promoter: promoter of the E. coli cat gene encoding chloramphenicol acetyltransferase
   1184..1840    +  CDS            cat: CAT_ECOLX - Experimental evidence at protein level: Swiss-Prot protein existence level 1. This enzyme is an effector of chloramphenicol resistance in bacteria. From Escherichia coli. This protein is used as a marker in many commonly used cloning vectors, such as pACYC184.
   1992..2100    +  oriT           oriT: incP origin of transfer
   2111..2773    -  CDS            pBBR1 Rep: replication protein for the broad-host-range plasmid pBBR1 from Bordetella bronchiseptica
   2774..3545    -  rep_origin     pBBR1 oriV: replication origin of the broad-host-range plasmid pBBR1 from Bordetella bronchiseptica; requires the pBBR1 Rep protein for replication
   3660..3746    -  terminator     rrnB T1 terminator: Escherichia coli rrnB; transcription terminator T1 from the E. coli rrnB gene
>Addgene plasmid #138059 | MYMH 391 | addgene full sequence | sequence record 274917 | Addgene NGS Result
AGGAGAATTCTTTACAGCTAGCTCAGTCCTAGGTATTATGCTAGCACTAGTGAAAGAGGAGAAATACTAG
ATGGCTTCCTCCGAAGACGTTATCAAAGAGTTCATGCGTTTCAAAGTTCGTATGGAAGGTTCCGTTAACG
GTCACGAGTTCGAAATCGAAGGTGAAGGTGAAGGTCGTCCGTACGAAGGTACCCAGACCGCTAAACTGAA
AGTTACCAAAGGTGGTCCGCTGCCGTTCGCTTGGGACATCCTGTCCCCGCAGTTCCAGTACGGTTCCAAA
GCTTACGTTAAACACCCGGCTGACATCCCGGACTACCTGAAACTGTCCTTCCCGGAAGGTTTCAAATGGG
AACGTGTTATGAACTTCGAAGACGGTGGTGTTGTTACCGTTACCCAGGACTCCTCCCTGCAAGACGGTGA
GTTCATCTACAAAGTTAAACTGCGTGGTACCAACTTCCCGTCCGACGGTCCGGTTATGCAGAAAAAAACC
ATGGGTTGGGAAGCTTCCACCGAACGTATGTACCCGGAAGACGGTGCTCTGAAAGGTGAAATCAAAATGC
GTCTGAAACTGAAAGACGGTGGTCACTACGACGCTGAAGTTAAAACCACCTACATGGCTAAAAAACCGGT
TCAGCTGCCGGGTGCTTACAAAACCGACATCAAACTGGACATCACCTCCCACAACGAAGACTACACCATC
GTTGAACAGTACGAACGTGCTGAAGGTCGTCACTCCACCGGTGCTTAATAACGCTGATAGTGCTAGTGTA
GATCGCTACTAGAGCCAGGCATCAAATAAAACGAAAGGCTCAGTCGAAAGACTGGGCCTTTCGTTTTATC
TGTTGTTTGTCGGTGAACGCTCTCTACTAGAGTCACACTGGCTCACCTTCGGGTGGGCCTTTCTGCGTTT
ATATACTAGAAGCGGCCGCTGCAGCTTGGACTCCTGTTGATAGATCCAGTAATGACCTCAGAACTCCATC
TGGATTTGTTCAGAACGCTCGGTTGCCGCCGGGCGTTTTTTATTGGTGAGAATCCAGGGGTCCCCAATAA
TTACGATTTAAATTGGCGAAAATGAGACGTTGATCGGCACGTAAGAGGTTCCAACTTTCACCATAATGAA
ATAAGATCACTACCGGGCGTATTTTTTGAGTTATCGAGATTTTCAGGAGCTAAGGAAGCTAAAATGGAGA
AAAAAATCACTGGATATACCACCGTTGATATATCCCAATGGCATCGTAAAGAACATTTTGAGGCATTTCA
GTCAGTTGCTCAATGTACCTATAACCAGACCGTTCAGCTGGATATTACGGCCTTTTTAAAGACCGTAAAG
AAAAATAAGCACAAGTTTTATCCGGCCTTTATTCACATTCTTGCCCGCCTGATGAATGCTCATCCGGAAT
TTCGTATGGCAATGAAAGACGGTGAGCTGGTGATATGGGATAGTGTTCACCCTTGTTACACCGTTTTCCA
TGAGCAAACTGAAACGTTTTCATCGCTCTGGAGTGAATACCACGACGATTTCCGGCAGTTTCTACACATA
TATTCGCAAGATGTGGCGTGTTACGGTGAAAACCTGGCCTATTTCCCTAAAGGGTTTATTGAGAATATGT
TTTTCGTCTCAGCCAATCCCTGGGTGAGTTTCACCAGTTTTGATTTAAACGTGGCCAATATGGACAACTT
CTTCGCCCCCGTTTTCACCATGGGCAAATATTATACGCAAGGCGACAAGGTGCTGATGCCGCTGGCGATT
CAGGTTCATCATGCCGTTTGTGATGGCTTCCATGTCGGCAGAATGCTTAATGAATTACAACAGTACTGCG
ATGAGTGGCAGGGCGGGGCGTAATTTGACTTTTGTCCTTTTCCGCTGCATAACCCTGCTTCGGGGTCATT
ATAGCGATTTTTTCGGTATATCCATCCTTTTTCGCACGATATACAGGATTTTGCCAAAGGGTTCGTGTAG
ACTTTCCTTGGTGTATCCAACGGCGTCAGCCGGGCAGGATAGGTGAAGTAGGCCCACCCGCGAGCGGGTG
TTCCTTCTTCACTGTCCCTTATTCGCACCTGGCGGTGCTCAACGGGAATCCTGCTCTGCGAGGCTGGCCG
TAGGCCGGCCCTACCGGCGCGGCAGCGTTACCCGTGTCGGCGGCTCCAACGGCTCGCCATCGTCCAGAAA
ACACGGCTCATCGGGCATCGGCAGGCGCTGCTGCCCGCGCCGTTCCCATTCCTCCGTTTCGGTCAAGGCT
GGCAGGTCTGGTTCCATGCCCGGAATGCCGGGCTGGCTGGGCGGCTCCTCGCCGGGGCCGGTCGGTAGTT
GCTGCTCGCCCGGATACAGGGTCGGGATGCGGCGCAGGTCGCCATGCCCCAACAGCGATTCGTCCTGGTC
GTCGTGATCAACCACCACGGCGGCACTGAACACCGACAGGCGCAACTGGTCGCGGGGCTGGCCCCACGCC
ACGCGGTCATTGACCACGTAGGCCGACACGGTGCCGGGGCCGTTGAGCTTCACGACGGAGATCCAGCGCT
CGGCCACCAAGTCCTTGACTGCGTATTGGACCGTCCGCAAAGAACGTCCGATGAGCTTGGAAAGTGTCTT
CTGGCTGACCACCACGGCGTTCTGGTGGCCCATCTGCGCCACGAGGTGATGCAGCAGCATTGCCGCCGTG
GGTTTCCTCGCAATAAGCCCGGCCCACGCCTCATGCGCTTTGCGTTCCGTTTGCACCCAGTGACCGGGCT
TGTTCTTGGCTTGAATGCCGATTTCTCTGGACTGCGTGGCCATGCTTATCTCCATGCGGTAGGGGTGCCG
CACGGTTGCGGCACCATGCGCAATCAGCTGCAACTTTTCGGCAGCGCGACAACAATTATGCGTTGCGTAA
AAGTGGCAGTCAATTACAGATTTTCTTTAACCTACGCAATGAGCTATTGCGGGGGGTGCCGCAATGAGCT
GTTGCGTACCCCCCTTTTTTAAGTTGTTGATTTTTAAGTCTTTCGCATTTCGCCCTATATCTAGTTCTTT
GGTGCCCAAAGAAGGGCACCCCTGCGGGGTTCCCCCACGCCTTCGGCGCGGCTCCCCCTCCGGCAAAAAG
TGGCCCCTCCGGGGCTTGTTGATCGACTGCGCGGCCTTCGGCCTTGCCCAAGGTGGCGCTGCCCCCTTGG
AACCCCCGCACTCGCCGCCGTGAGGCTCGGGGGGCAGGCGGGCGGGCTTCGCCCTTCGACTGCCCCCACT
CGCATAGGCTTGGGTCGTTCCAGGCGCGTCAAGGCCAAGCCGCTGCGCGGTCGCTGCGCGAGCCTTGACC
CGCCTTCCACTTGGTGTCCAACCGGCAAGCGAAGCGCGCAGGCCGCAGGCCGGAGGCTTTTCCCCAGAGA
AAATTAAAAAAATTGATGGGGCAAGGCCGCAGGCCGCGCAGTTGGAGCCGGTGGGTATGTGGTCGAAGGC
TGGGTAGCCGGTGGGCAATCCCTGTGGTCAAGCTCGTGGGCAGGCGCAGCCTGTCCATCAGCTTGTCCAG
CAGGGTTGTCCACGGGCCGAGCGAAGCGAGCCAGCCGGTGGCCGCTCGCGGCCATCGTCCACATATCCAC
GGGCTGGCAAGGGAGCGCAGCGACCGCGCAGGGCGAAGCCCGGAGAGCAAGCCCGTAGGGGGGGCGCGCC
CAGCTGTCTAGGGCGGCGGATTTGTCCTACTCAGGAGAGCGTTCACCGACAAACAACAGATAAAACGAAA
GGCCCAGTCTTTCGACTGAGCCTTTCGTTTTATTTGATGCCTTTAATTAAAGCGGATAACAATTTCACAC
